>Addgene plasmid #78559 | pACCS3-1 | addgene partial sequence | sequence record 150633 | pBEST-R 5'-TCTCATGTTTGACAGCTTATC-3'
TTACGTTTACGGGGTTTAGCTGAACGGGCCATATAACCACCTGAAAGACAATGACATTTCCTGTTTTTAT
AACGGTAATTGCAGACCATGACAAGCCACAGCCGTCAGGCTGTCTACTCGGCATTGTTATCTCTTTAAAA
CATTGAGGTGACAGCTATGCTGACACAGGAGGTAATTACCCAATCTGAATAAGAATTATTGGGTGATCTC
CTCCCNTGAAAATACGCACGCGAGAAGTGATATAGATGGAATGTTGTGTTTTTTTATCAAAATTATATTT
GTTTATGGAGTATTATAACAATAAGTTATTGACGCTTATGCTAGGAGAAAGAATGACACCTATTAAGCTA
ATTTTTGCAGCTCTGTCTTTATTTCCATGCAGTAACATTTATGCAAACAATATAACCACTCAGAAATTCG
AAGCTATATTGGGTGCAACAAGAGTAATTTACCACCTAGATGGTAATGGTGAAAGTCTAAGAGTTAAAAA
TCCGCAGGATTATCCAATTCTAATTCAATCTAAAGTAATGGACGAGGGTAGTAAAGATAATGCGGATTTT
ATTGTTACCCCCCCTCTTTTTAGACTAGATGCAAAAAGAGAAACTGACATTCGTATAGTTATGGTGAATG
GCTTATACCCAAAAGACAGGGAATCTCTAAAGACCCTCTGTGTGCGAGGAATTCCACCAA
