[The description below was written by a language model from this plasmid's Addgene catalogue record.]
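Description:
pACCS3-1 is a bacterial expression plasmid built on the pACYC184 cloning vector, into which a 4.7 kb HindIII fragment carrying the CS3 fimbrial operon of enterotoxigenic Escherichia coli (ETEC) has been inserted. The fragment was subcloned from an earlier plasmid, pCS100, and both flanking HindIII sites were retained, so the insert can be released again as a single piece. The plasmid is selected with chloramphenicol. pACYC184 is generally known as a p15A-origin vector, which makes it compatible with ColE1-type plasmids in the same cell. Its HindIII site lies in the promoter region of the tetracycline resistance gene, which fits the record's listing of the tet promoter as the promoter for the insert. The record gives the copy number as unknown, and no feature table is supplied, so the individual genes within the operon and the orientation of the insert cannot be described from the available information.

The payload encodes the components needed to assemble CS3, one of the colonization factor antigens that ETEC uses to adhere to the intestinal epithelium and a well-known target for vaccine development. The associated publication concerns simultaneous expression of the CFA/I and CS3 colonization factors in an attenuated aroC, aroD deletion strain of Salmonella typhi used as a live oral vaccine vector. This suggests the plasmid served to deliver CS3 expression in such a strain, possibly alongside a second compatible plasmid or construct supplying CFA/I. More generally, it is suited to producing CS3 fimbriae in laboratory E. coli or related enteric hosts for studies of fimbrial biogenesis, adhesion and antigenicity.
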