Addgene plasmid #78559: pACCS3-1
Purpose: 4.7 kb HindIII ETEC CS3 fimbrial operon from pCS100 cloned into pACYC184.
Depositing lab: James Kaper. Depositing organization: University of Maryland, Baltimore. Publication: Simultaneous expression of CFA/I and CS3 colonization factor antigens of enterotoxigenic Escherichia coli by delta aroC, delta aroD Salmonella typhi vaccine strain CVD 908. Giron JA, Xu JG, Gonzalez CR, Hone D, Kaper JB, Levine MM. Vaccine. 1995 Jul;13(10):939-46. 0264410X9500003J PubMed 7483768.
Backbone
  Vector backbone: pACYC184
  Backbone manufacturer: ATCC
  Vector type: Bacterial Expression
Growth in bacteria
  Bacterial resistance: Chloramphenicol, 25 μg/mL
  Growth temperature: 37°C
  Growth strain: DH5alpha
  Copy number: Unknown
Gene/Insert
  Gene/Insert name: cs3 operon
  Species: E.coli
  Promoter: tet
  Cloning method: Restriction Enzyme; 5′ cloning site HindIII (not destroyed); 3′ cloning site HindIII (not destroyed)
  Sequencing primers: 5′ pBEST-R; 3′ Tet-internal-R
Terms and licenses: Academic/Nonprofit Terms; Industry Terms: Not Available to Industry
How to cite: pACCS3-1 was a gift from James Kaper (Addgene plasmid # 78559 ; http://n2t.net/addgene:78559 ; RRID:Addgene_78559)
